Addgene plasmid #174326: pLentiguide-puro_hORAI1sg
Purpose: gRNA targeting hORAI1 - encodes puromycin resistance
Depositing lab: Sonal Srikanth. Depositing organization: University of California, Los Angeles (UCLA). Publication: NKD2 mediates stimulation-dependent ORAI1 trafficking to augment Ca(2+) entry in T cells. Wu B, Woo JS, Vila P, Jew M, Leung J, Sun Z, Srikanth S, Gwack Y. Cell Rep. 2021 Aug 24;36(8):109603. doi: 10.1016/j.celrep.2021.109603. PubMed 34433025.
Backbone
  Vector backbone: pLentiguide Puro
  Backbone size w/o insert (bp): 10183
  Vector type: Lentiviral
  Selectable markers: Puromycin
Growth in bacteria
  Bacterial resistance: Ampicillin, 100 μg/mL
  Growth temperature: 37°C
  Growth strain: NEB Stable
  Copy number: High Copy
Gene/Insert
  Gene/Insert name: human Orai1
  gRNA/shRNA sequence: G ATC GGC CAG AGT TAC TCC G
  Species: H. sapiens (human)
  Insert size (bp): 20
  GenBank ID: NM_032790.3 NM_032790.3
  Entrez Gene: ORAI1 (a.k.a. CRACM1, IMD9, ORAT1, TAM2, TMEM142A)
  Cloning method: Restriction Enzyme; 5′ cloning site BsmB1 (not destroyed); 3′ cloning site BsmB1 (not destroyed)
  Sequencing primers: 5′ hU6-F
Terms and licenses: Academic/Nonprofit Terms; Industry Terms: Not Available to Industry
How to cite: pLentiguide-puro_hORAI1sg was a gift from Sonal Srikanth (Addgene plasmid # 174326 ; http://n2t.net/addgene:174326 ; RRID:Addgene_174326)
