[The description below was written by a language model from this plasmid's Addgene catalogue record and pLannotate feature annotations shown in this document.]
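Description:
pLentiguide-puro_hORAI1sg is a lentiviral single-guide RNA expression plasmid built on the pLentiguide Puro backbone, carrying a 20-nt spacer directed against human ORAI1 (also known as CRACM1 or TMEM142A), which encodes the pore subunit of the store-operated CRAC calcium channel. The spacer was inserted by restriction cloning at BsmBI sites between a human U6 RNA polymerase III promoter and the Streptococcus pyogenes Cas9 gRNA scaffold, so that transduced cells produce a complete sgRNA. No Cas9 coding sequence is annotated, so the nuclease has to be supplied separately, for example from a Cas9-expressing cell line or a second vector.

The viral portion has a third-generation, self-inactivating layout. An RSV promoter drives a truncated HIV-1 5' LTR, followed by the Ψ packaging signal with a partial gag fragment, the RRE for Rev-dependent nuclear export, a cPPT/CTS, and a ΔU3 3' LTR. Downstream of the sgRNA cassette, the EF-1α core promoter with its intron A drives puromycin N-acetyltransferase for selection of transduced mammalian cells, and a WPRE enhances transcript expression. Outside the LTRs lie an SV40 poly(A) signal and SV40 origin, an f1 origin, and lac, T7 and T3 remnants of the cloning backbone. In bacteria the plasmid is maintained through a high-copy ColE1/pUC origin and ampicillin resistance.

The sequenced record is 8,323 nt, shorter than the 10,183 bp listed for the backbone without insert; this would be consistent with loss of a filler fragment on guide cloning, though the record does not say so. The associated work concerns ORAI1 trafficking and calcium entry in T cells, which fits use of the construct for CRISPR disruption of ORAI1 in human cells.
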