Features (pLannotate 1.2.2; 29 found; start..end, strand, type, name):
    113..293     +  LTR            5' LTR (truncated): truncated 5' long terminal repeat (LTR) from HIV-1
    340..465     +  misc_feature   HIV-1 Ψ: packaging signal of human immunodeficiency virus type 1
    449..812     +  CDS            HIV-1 gag (fragment): gag protein from human immunodeficiency virus 1; gag
    958..1191    +  misc_feature   RRE: The Rev response element (RRE) of HIV-1 allows for Rev-dependent mRNA export from the nucleus to the cytoplasm.
   1568..1594    +  CDS            Rev (fragment): human immunodeficiency virus 1 (HIV-1) Rev protein; rev; enhances nuclear export of unspliced and incompletely spliced viral mRNAs
   1598..1838    +  promoter       U6 promoter: RNA polymerase III promoter for human U6 snRNA
   1868..1943    +  misc_RNA       gRNA scaffold: guide RNA scaffold for the Streptococcus pyogenes CRISPR/Cas9 system
   1999..2116    +  misc_feature   cPPT/CTS: central polypurine tract and central termination sequence of HIV-1
   2182..2248    +  CDS            small t antigen (fragment): SV40 (simian virus 40) small t antigen
   2274..2485    +  promoter       EF-1α core promoter: core promoter for human elongation factor EF-1α
   2486..3424    +  intron         EF-1α intron A: intron upstream of the start codon of human EF-1α
   3446..4045    +  CDS            PuroR (fragment): puromycin N-acetyltransferase; pac from Streptomyces; confers resistance to puromycin
   4061..4649    +  misc_feature   WPRE: woodchuck hepatitis virus posttranscriptional regulatory element
   4700..4719    +  misc_feature   cPPT/CTS (fragment): central polypurine tract and central termination sequence of HIV-1
   4721..4954    +  LTR            3' LTR (ΔU3): self-inactivating 3' long terminal repeat (LTR) from HIV-1
   5032..5153    +  polyA_signal   SV40 poly(A) signal: SV40 polyadenylation signal
   5193..5328    +  rep_origin     SV40 ori: SV40 origin of replication
   5349..5367    -  promoter       T7 promoter: promoter for bacteriophage T7 RNA polymerase
   5375..5530    +  CDS            lacZα (fragment): LacZα fragment of β-galactosidase; lacZ fragment
   5535..5963    +  rep_origin     f1 ori (sequence partly withheld): f1 bacteriophage origin of replication; arrow indicates direction of (+) strand synthesis
   6016..6120    +  promoter       AmpR promoter: bla
   6121..6981    +  CDS            AmpR: β-lactamase; bla; confers resistance to ampicillin, carbenicillin, and related antibiotics
   7152..7740    +  rep_origin     ori: high-copy-number ColE1/pMB1/pBR322/pUC origin of replication
   7923..8015    +  CDS            lacI (fragment): lac repressor; lacI; The lac repressor binds to the lac operator to inhibit transcription in E. coli. This inhibition can be relieved by adding lactose or isopropyl-β-D-thiogalactopyranoside (IPTG).
   8028..8049    +  protein_bind   CAP binding site: CAP binding activates transcription in the presence of cAMP. E. coli catabolite activator protein
   8064..8094    +  promoter       lac promoter: promoter for the E. coli lac operon
   8102..8118    +  protein_bind   lac operator: The lac repressor binds to the lac operator to inhibit transcription in E. coli. This inhibition can be relieved by adding lactose or isopropyl-β-D-thiogalactopyranoside (IPTG). lac repressor encoded by lacI
   8163..8181    +  promoter       T3 promoter: promoter for bacteriophage T3 RNA polymerase
   8209..112     +  promoter       RSV promoter (across the origin): Rous sarcoma virus enhancer/promoter
>Addgene plasmid #174326 | pLentiguide-puro_hORAI1sg | addgene full sequence | sequence record 349810 | Addgene NGS Result
CGATCGTGCCTTATTAGGAAGGCAACAGACGGGTCTGACATGGATTGGACGAACCACTGAATTGCCGCAT
TGCAGAGATATTGTATTTAAGTGCCTAGCTCGATACATAAACGGGTCTCTCTGGTTAGACCAGATCTGAG
CCTGGGAGCTCTCTGGCTAACTAGGGAACCCACTGCTTAAGCCTCAATAAAGCTTGCCTTGAGTGCTTCA
AGTAGTGTGTGCCCGTCTGTTGTGTGACTCTGGTAACTAGAGATCCCTCAGACCCTTTTAGTCAGTGTGG
AAAATCTCTAGCAGTGGCGCCCGAACAGGGACTTGAAAGCGAAAGGGAAACCAGAGGAGCTCTCTCGACG
CAGGACTCGGCTTGCTGAAGCGCGCACGGCAAGAGGCGAGGGGCGGCGACTGGTGAGTACGCCAAAAATT
TTGACTAGCGGAGGCTAGAAGGAGAGAGATGGGTGCGAGAGCGTCAGTATTAAGCGGGGGAGAATTAGAT
CGCGATGGGAAAAAATTCGGTTAAGGCCAGGGGGAAAGAAAAAATATAAATTAAAACATATAGTATGGGC
AAGCAGGGAGCTAGAACGATTCGCAGTTAATCCTGGCCTGTTAGAAACATCAGAAGGCTGTAGACAAATA
CTGGGACAGCTACAACCATCCCTTCAGACAGGATCAGAAGAACTTAGATCATTATATAATACAGTAGCAA
CCCTCTATTGTGTGCATCAAAGGATAGAGATAAAAGACACCAAGGAAGCTTTAGACAAGATAGAGGAAGA
GCAAAACAAAAGTAAGACCACCGCACAGCAAGCGGCCGCTGATCTTCAGACCTGGAGGAGGAGATATGAG
GGACAATTGGAGAAGTGAATTATATAAATATAAAGTAGTAAAAATTGAACCATTAGGAGTAGCACCCACC
AAGGCAAAGAGAAGAGTGGTGCAGAGAGAAAAAAGAGCAGTGGGAATAGGAGCTTTGTTCCTTGGGTTCT
TGGGAGCAGCAGGAAGCACTATGGGCGCAGCGTCAATGACGCTGACGGTACAGGCCAGACAATTATTGTC
TGGTATAGTGCAGCAGCAGAACAATTTGCTGAGGGCTATTGAGGCGCAACAGCATCTGTTGCAACTCACA
GTCTGGGGCATCAAGCAGCTCCAGGCAAGAATCCTGGCTGTGGAAAGATACCTAAAGGATCAACAGCTCC
TGGGGATTTGGGGTTGCTCTGGAAAACTCATTTGCACCACTGCTGTGCCTTGGAATGCTAGTTGGAGTAA
TAAATCTCTGGAACAGATTTGGAATCACACGACCTGGATGGAGTGGGACAGAGAAATTAACAATTACACA
AGCTTAATACACTCCTTAATTGAAGAATCGCAAAACCAGCAAGAAAAGAATGAACAAGAATTATTGGAAT
TAGATAAATGGGCAAGTTTGTGGAATTGGTTTAACATAACAAATTGGCTGTGGTATATAAAATTATTCAT
AATGATAGTAGGAGGCTTGGTAGGTTTAAGAATAGTTTTTGCTGTACTTTCTATAGTGAATAGAGTTAGG
CAGGGATATTCACCATTATCGTTTCAGACCCACCTCCCAACCCCGAGGGGACCCAGAGAGGGCCTATTTC
CCATGATTCCTTCATATTTGCATATACGATACAAGGCTGTTAGAGAGATAATTAGAATTAATTTGACTGT
AAACACAAAGATATTAGTACAAAATACGTGACGTAGAAAGTAATAATTTCTTGGGTAGTTTGCAGTTTTA
AAATTATGTTTTAAAATGGACTATCATATGCTTACCGTAACTTGAAAGTATTTCGATTTCTTGGCTTTAT
ATATCTTGTGGAAAGGACGAAACACCGGATCGGCCAGAGTTACTCCGGTTTTAGAGCTAGAAATAGCAAG
TTAAAATAAGGCTAGTCCGTTATCAACTTGAAAAAGTGGCACCGAGTCGGTGCTTTTTTAAGCTTGGCGT
AACTAGATCTTGAGACAAATGGCAGTATTCATCCACAATTTTAAAAGAAAAGGGGGGATTGGGGGGTACA
GTGCAGGGGAAAGAATAGTAGACATAATAGCAACAGACATACAAACTAAAGAATTACAAAAACAAATTAC
AAAAATTCAAAATTTTCGGGTTTATTACAGGGACAGCAGAGATCCACTTTGGCGCCGGCTCGAGGGGGCC
CGGGTGCAAAGATGGATAAAGTTTTAAACAGAGAGGAATCTTTGCAGCTAATGGACCTTCTAGGTCTTGA
AAGGAGTGGGAATTGGCTCCGGTGCCCGTCAGTGGGCAGAGCGCACATCGCCCACAGTCCCCGAGAAGTT
GGGGGGAGGGGTCGGCAATTGATCCGGTGCCTAGAGAAGGTGGCGCGGGGTAAACTGGGAAAGTGATGTC
GTGTACTGGCTCCGCCTTTTTCCCGAGGGTGGGGGAGAACCGTATATAAGTGCAGTAGTCGCCGTGAACG
TTCTTTTTCGCAACGGGTTTGCCGCCAGAACACAGGTAAGTGCCGTGTGTGGTTCCCGCGGGCCTGGCCT
CTTTACGGGTTATGGCCCTTGCGTGCCTTGAATTACTTCCACCTGGCTGCAGTACGTGATTCTTGATCCC
GAGCTTCGGGTTGGAAGTGGGTGGGAGAGTTCGAGGCCTTGCGCTTAAGGAGCCCCTTCGCCTCGTGCTT
GAGTTGAGGCCTGGCCTGGGCGCTGGGGCCGCCGCGTGCGAATCTGGTGGCACCTTCGCGCCTGTCTCGC
TGCTTTCGATAAGTCTCTAGCCATTTAAAATTTTTGATGACCTGCTGCGACGCTTTTTTTCTGGCAAGAT
AGTCTTGTAAATGCGGGCCAAGATCTGCACACTGGTATTTCGGTTTTTGGGGCCGCGGGCGGCGACGGGG
CCCGTGCGTCCCAGCGCACATGTTCGGCGAGGCGGGGCCTGCGAGCGCGGCCACCGAGAATCGGACGGGG
GTAGTCTCAAGCTGGCCGGCCTGCTCTGGTGCCTGGCCTCGCGCCGCCGTGTATCGCCCCGCCCTGGGCG
GCAAGGCTGGCCCGGTCGGCACCAGTTGCGTGAGCGGAAAGATGGCCGCTTCCCGGCCCTGCTGCAGGGA
GCTCAAAATGGAGGACGCGGCGCTCGGGAGAGCGGGCGGGTGAGTCACCCACACAAAGGAAAAGGGCCTT
TCCGTCCTCAGCCGTCGCTTCATGTGACTCCACGGAGTACCGGGCGCCGTCCAGGCACCTCGATTAGTTC
TCGAGCTTTTGGAGTACGTCGTCTTTAGGTTGGGGGGAGGGGTTTTATGCGATGGAGTTTCCCCACACTG
AGTGGGTGGAGACTGAAGTTAGGCCAGCTTGGCACTTGATGTAATTCTCCTTGGAATTTGCCCTTTTTGA
GTTTGGATCTTGGTTCATTCTCAAGCCTCAGACAGTGGTTCAAAGTTTTTTTCTTCCATTTCAGGTGTCG
TGACGTACGGCCACCATGACCGAGTACAAGCCCACGGTGCGCCTCGCCACCCGCGACGACGTCCCCAGGG
CCGTACGCACCCTCGCCGCCGCGTTCGCCGACTACCCCGCCACGCGCCACACCGTCGATCCGGACCGCCA
CATCGAGCGGGTCACCGAGCTGCAAGAACTCTTCCTCACGCGCGTCGGGCTCGACATCGGCAAGGTGTGG
GTCGCGGACGACGGCGCCGCCGTGGCGGTCTGGACCACGCCGGAGAGCGTCGAAGCGGGGGCGGTGTTCG
CCGAGATCGGCCCGCGCATGGCCGAGTTGAGCGGTTCCCGGCTGGCCGCGCAGCAACAGATGGAAGGCCT
CCTGGCGCCGCACCGGCCCAAGGAGCCCGCGTGGTTCCTGGCCACCGTCGGAGTCTCGCCCGACCACCAG
GGCAAGGGTCTGGGCAGCGCCGTCGTGCTCCCCGGAGTGGAGGCGGCCGAGCGCGCCGGGGTGCCCGCCT
TCCTGGAGACCTCCGCGCCCCGCAACCTCCCCTTCTACGAGCGGCTCGGCTTCACCGTCACCGCCGACGT
CGAGGTGCCCGAAGGACCGCGCACCTGGTGCATGACCCGCAAGCCCGGTGCCTGAACGCGTTAAGTCGAC
AATCAACCTCTGGATTACAAAATTTGTGAAAGATTGACTGGTATTCTTAACTATGTTGCTCCTTTTACGC
TATGTGGATACGCTGCTTTAATGCCTTTGTATCATGCTATTGCTTCCCGTATGGCTTTCATTTTCTCCTC
CTTGTATAAATCCTGGTTGCTGTCTCTTTATGAGGAGTTGTGGCCCGTTGTCAGGCAACGTGGCGTGGTG
TGCACTGTGTTTGCTGACGCAACCCCCACTGGTTGGGGCATTGCCACCACCTGTCAGCTCCTTTCCGGGA
CTTTCGCTTTCCCCCTCCCTATTGCCACGGCGGAACTCATCGCCGCCTGCCTTGCCCGCTGCTGGACAGG
GGCTCGGCTGTTGGGCACTGACAATTCCGTGGTGTTGTCGGGGAAATCATCGTCCTTTCCTTGGCTGCTC
GCCTGTGTTGCCACCTGGATTCTGCGCGGGACGTCCTTCTGCTACGTCCCTTCGGCCCTCAATCCAGCGG
ACCTTCCTTCCCGCGGCCTGCTGCCGGCTCTGCGGCCTCTTCCGCGTCTTCGCCTTCGCCCTCAGACGAG
TCGGATCTCCCTTTGGGCCGCCTCCCCGCGTCGACTTTAAGACCAATGACTTACAAGGCAGCTGTAGATC
TTAGCCACTTTTTAAAAGAAAAGGGGGGACTGGAAGGGCTAATTCACTCCCAACGAAGACAAGATCTGCT
TTTTGCTTGTACTGGGTCTCTCTGGTTAGACCAGATCTGAGCCTGGGAGCTCTCTGGCTAACTAGGGAAC
CCACTGCTTAAGCCTCAATAAAGCTTGCCTTGAGTGCTTCAAGTAGTGTGTGCCCGTCTGTTGTGTGACT
CTGGTAACTAGAGATCCCTCAGACCCTTTTAGTCAGTGTGGAAAATCTCTAGCAGTACGTATAGTAGTTC
ATGTCATCTTATTATTCAGTATTTATAACTTGCAAAGAAATGAATATCAGAGAGTGAGAGGAACTTGTTT
ATTGCAGCTTATAATGGTTACAAATAAAGCAATAGCATCACAAATTTCACAAATAAAGCATTTTTTTCAC
TGCATTCTAGTTGTGGTTTGTCCAAACTCATCAATGTATCTTATCATGTCTGGCTCTAGCTATCCCGCCC
CTAACTCCGCCCATCCCGCCCCTAACTCCGCCCAGTTCCGCCCATTCTCCGCCCCATGGCTGACTAATTT
TTTTTATTTATGCAGAGGCCGAGGCCGCCTCGGCCTCTGAGCTATTCCAGAAGTAGTGAGGAGGCTTTTT
TGGAGGCCTAGGGACGTACCCAATTCGCCCTATAGTGAGTCGTATTACGCGCGCTCACTGGCCGTCGTTT
TACAACGTCGTGACTGGGAAAACCCTGGCGTTACCCAACTTAATCGCCTTGCAGCACATCCCCCTTTCGC
CAGCTGGCGTAATAGCGAAGAGGCCCGCACCGATCGCCCTTCCCAACAGTTGCGCAGCCTGAATGGCGAA
TGGG
[124 nt withheld, positions 5535-5658]
C
[91 nt withheld, positions 5660-5750]
A
[49 nt withheld, positions 5752-5800]
CCTTTGACGTTGGAGTCCACGTTCTTT
[37 nt withheld, positions 5828-5864]
ACCCTATCTCGGTCTATTCTTTTGATTTATAAGGGATTTTGCCGATTTCGGCCTATTGGTTAAAAAATGA
GCTGATTTAACAAAAATTTAACGCGAATTTTAACAAAATATTAACGCTTACAATTTAGGTGGCACTTTTC
GGGGAAATGTGCGCGGAACCCCTATTTGTTTATTTTTCTAAATACATTCAAATATGTATCCGCTCATGAG
ACAATAACCCTGATAAATGCTTCAATAATATTGAAAAAGGAAGAGTATGAGTATTCAACATTTCCGTGTC
GCCCTTATTCCCTTTTTTGCGGCATTTTGCCTTCCTGTTTTTGCTCACCCAGAAACGCTGGTGAAAGTAA
AAGATGCTGAAGATCAGTTGGGTGCACGAGTGGGTTACATCGAACTGGATCTCAACAGCGGTAAGATCCT
TGAGAGTTTTCGCCCCGAAGAACGTTTTCCAATGATGAGCACTTTTAAAGTTCTGCTATGTGGCGCGGTA
TTATCCCGTATTGACGCCGGGCAAGAGCAACTCGGTCGCCGCATACACTATTCTCAGAATGACTTGGTTG
AGTACTCACCAGTCACAGAAAAGCATCTTACGGATGGCATGACAGTAAGAGAATTATGCAGTGCTGCCAT
AACCATGAGTGATAACACTGCGGCCAACTTACTTCTGACAACGATCGGAGGACCGAAGGAGCTAACCGCT
TTTTTGCACAACATGGGGGATCATGTAACTCGCCTTGATCGTTGGGAACCGGAGCTGAATGAAGCCATAC
CAAACGACGAGCGTGACACCACGATGCCTGTAGCAATGGCAACAACGTTGCGCAAACTATTAACTGGCGA
ACTACTTACTCTAGCTTCCCGGCAACAATTAATAGACTGGATGGAGGCGGATAAAGTTGCAGGACCACTT
CTGCGCTCGGCCCTTCCGGCTGGCTGGTTTATTGCTGATAAATCTGGAGCCGGTGAGCGTGGGTCTCGCG
GTATCATTGCAGCACTGGGGCCAGATGGTAAGCCCTCCCGTATCGTAGTTATCTACACGACGGGGAGTCA
GGCAACTATGGATGAACGAAATAGACAGATCGCTGAGATAGGTGCCTCACTGATTAAGCATTGGTAACTG
TCAGACCAAGTTTACTCATATATACTTTAGATTGATTTAAAACTTCATTTTTAATTTAAAAGGATCTAGG
TGAAGATCCTTTTTGATAATCTCATGACCAAAATCCCTTAACGTGAGTTTTCGTTCCACTGAGCGTCAGA
CCCCGTAGAAAAGATCAAAGGATCTTCTTGAGATCCTTTTTTTCTGCGCGTAATCTGCTGCTTGCAAACA
AAAAAACCACCGCTACCAGCGGTGGTTTGTTTGCCGGATCAAGAGCTACCAACTCTTTTTCCGAAGGTAA
CTGGCTTCAGCAGAGCGCAGATACCAAATACTGTTCTTCTAGTGTAGCCGTAGTTAGGCCACCACTTCAA
GAACTCTGTAGCACCGCCTACATACCTCGCTCTGCTAATCCTGTTACCAGTGGCTGCTGCCAGTGGCGAT
AAGTCGTGTCTTACCGGGTTGGACTCAAGACGATAGTTACCGGATAAGGCGCAGCGGTCGGGCTGAACGG
GGGGTTCGTGCACACAGCCCAGCTTGGAGCGAACGACCTACACCGAACTGAGATACCTACAGCGTGAGCT
ATGAGAAAGCGCCACGCTTCCCGAAGGGAGAAAGGCGGACAGGTATCCGGTAAGCGGCAGGGTCGGAACA
GGAGAGCGCACGAGGGAGCTTCCAGGGGGAAACGCCTGGTATCTTTATAGTCCTGTCGGGTTTCGCCACC
TCTGACTTGAGCGTCGATTTTTGTGATGCTCGTCAGGGGGGCGGAGCCTATGGAAAAACGCCAGCAACGC
GGCCTTTTTACGGTTCCTGGCCTTTTGCTGGCCTTTTGCTCACATGTTCTTTCCTGCGTTATCCCCTGAT
TCTGTGGATAACCGTATTACCGCCTTTGAGTGAGCTGATACCGCTCGCCGCAGCCGAACGACCGAGCGCA
GCGAGTCAGTGAGCGAGGAAGCGGAAGAGCGCCCAATACGCAAACCGCCTCTCCCCGCGCGTTGGCCGAT
TCATTAATGCAGCTGGCACGACAGGTTTCCCGACTGGAAAGCGGGCAGTGAGCGCAACGCAATTAATGTG
AGTTAGCTCACTCATTAGGCACCCCAGGCTTTACACTTTATGCTTCCGGCTCGTATGTTGTGTGGAATTG
TGAGCGGATAACAATTTCACACAGGAAACAGCTATGACCATGATTACGCCAAGCGCGCAATTAACCCTCA
CTAAAGGGAACAAAAGCTGGAGCTGCAAGCTTAATGTAGTCTTATGCAATACTCTTGTAGTCTTGCAACA
TGGTAACGATGAGTTAGCAACATGCCTTACAAGGAGAGAAAAAGCACCGTGCATGCCGATTGGTGGAAGT
AAGGTGGTA
